Addgene plasmid #23888: pDONR223-ERBB2
Depositing lab: William Hahn & David Root. Depositing organization: Dana-Farber Cancer Institute. Publication: COT drives resistance to RAF inhibition through MAP kinase pathway reactivation. Johannessen CM, Boehm JS, Kim SY, Thomas SR, Wardwell L, Johnson LA, Emery CM, Stransky N, Cogdill AP, Barretina J, Caponigro G, Hieronymus H, Murray RR, Salehi-Ashtiani K, Hill DE, Vidal M, Zhao JJ, Yang X, Alkan O, Kim S, Harris JL, Wilson CJ, Myer VE, Finan PM, Root DE, Roberts TM, Golub T, Flaherty KT, Dummer R, Weber BL, Sellers WR, Schlegel R, Wargo JA, Hahn WC, Garraway LA. Nature. 2010 Dec 16;468(7326):968-72. doi: 10.1038/nature09627 PubMed 21107320.
Backbone
  Vector backbone: pDONR223
  Backbone manufacturer: Invitrogen
  Backbone size w/o insert (bp): 5005
  Vector type: Gateway Donor vector
Growth in bacteria
  Bacterial resistance: Spectinomycin, 50 μg/mL
  Growth temperature: 37°C
  Growth strain: DH5alpha
  Copy number: High Copy
Gene/Insert
  Gene/Insert name: ERBB2 (alt name: v-erb-b2 erythroblastic leukemia viral oncogene homolog 2, neuro/glioblastoma derived oncogene homolog (avian))
  Species: H. sapiens (human)
  Insert size (bp): 3768
  Entrez Gene: ERBB2 (a.k.a. CD340, HER-2, HER-2/neu, HER2, MLN 19, MLN-19, NEU, NGL, TKR1, VSCN2, c-ERB-2, c-ERB2, p185(erbB2))
  Cloning method: Gateway Cloning
  Sequencing primers: 5′ M13pUC-fwd; 3′ M13rev
Terms and licenses: Academic/Nonprofit Terms; Industry Terms: Not Available to Industry
Depositor comments: The ORF has no Stop codon. This design enables easy recombination into a destination vector to add an epitope tag of choice and Stop codon to the ORF. Do NOT use this plasmid directly for transfections. A set of 4 custom lentiviral vectors is available ( pLX301 (http://www.addgene.org/25895/) , pLX302 (http://www.addgene.org/25896/) , pLX303 (http://www.addgene.org/25897/) , pLX304 (http://www.addgene.org/25890/) ) to be used to express these ORFs in mammalian cells. These plasmids are not included in the kit and must be ordered separately.
How to cite: pDONR223-ERBB2 was a gift from William Hahn & David Root (Addgene plasmid # 23888 ; http://n2t.net/addgene:23888 ; RRID:Addgene_23888)
