[The description below was written by a language model from this plasmid's Addgene catalogue record.]
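Description:
pDONR223-ERBB2 is a Gateway entry clone built on the Invitrogen pDONR223 donor backbone (about 5 kb without insert). It carries the open reading frame of human ERBB2, the receptor tyrosine kinase also known as HER2/neu, as an insert of roughly 3.8 kb. It is a bacterial cloning and storage plasmid, maintained at high copy number in E. coli under spectinomycin selection. The record gives no feature table, so the origin of replication and the exact recombination sites are not itemised. As a rule, an ORF placed into a pDONR vector by Gateway cloning ends up flanked by attL sites. These sites allow transfer into any compatible attR-bearing destination vector through an LR recombination reaction. M13 forward and reverse primer sites on either side of the insert are used for sequence verification.

The ERBB2 ORF was deliberately cloned without a stop codon. When it is recombined into a destination vector, translation can therefore read through into a C-terminal epitope tag and stop codon supplied by that vector. The entry clone has no stated eukaryotic promoter, and the depositors say explicitly that it should not be transfected directly. Instead, it serves as a source from which the ORF is shuttled into expression vectors. A matched set of lentiviral destination vectors (the pLX301 to pLX304 series) is recommended for expression in mammalian cells. The clone belongs to a kit of ORF entry plasmids associated with a study of resistance to RAF inhibition through reactivation of the MAP kinase pathway, which is consistent with use in gain-of-function expression experiments.
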