>Addgene plasmid #23888 | pDONR223-ERBB2 | depositor partial sequence | sequence record 11021 | Author sequence
[3765 nt withheld, positions 1-3765]
