>Addgene plasmid #23888 | pDONR223-ERBB2 | addgene partial sequence | sequence record 29715 | 23888 with M13pUC-fwd
CTCGGGCCCAATAATGATTTTATTTTGACTGATAGTGACCTGTTCGTTGCAACAAATTGATGAGCAATGC
TTTTTTATAATGCCAACTTTGTACAAAAAAGTTGGCACC
[438 nt withheld, positions 110-547]
